>Addgene plasmid #105556 | pENN.AAV.tMCK.PI.eGFP.WPRE.bGH | depositor full sequence | sequence record 201078 | pENN.AAV.tMCK.PI.eGFP.WPRE.bGH sequence 5687 bps
CTGCGCGCTCGCTCGCTCACTGAGGCCGCCCGGGCAAAGCCCGGGCGTCGGGCGACCTTTGGTCGCCCGG
CCTCAGTGAGCGAGCGAGCGCGCAGAGAGGGAGTGGCCAACTCCATCACTAGGGGTTCCTTGTAGTTAAT
GATTAACCCGCCATGCTACTTATCTACGTAGCCATGCTCTAGGAAGATCGGAATTCGCCCTTAAGCTAGC
CACTACGGGTCTAGGCTGCCCATGTAAGGAGGCAAGGCCTGGGGACACCCGAGATGCCTGGTTATAATTA
ACCCCAACACCTGCTGCCCCCCCCCCCCCAACACCTGCTGCCTGAGCCTGAGCGGTTACCCCACCCCGGT
GCCTGGGTCTTAGGCTCTGTACACCATGGAGGAGAAGCTCGCTCTAAAAATAACCCTGTCCCTGGTGGGC
CCACTACGGGTCTAGGCTGCCCATGTAAGGAGGCAAGGCCTGGGGACACCCGAGATGCCTGGTTATAATT
AACCCCAACACCTGCTGCCCCCCCCCCCCCAACACCTGCTGCCTGAGCCTGAGCGGTTACCCCACCCCGG
TGCCTGGGTCTTAGGCTCTGTACACCATGGAGGAGAAGCTCGCTCTAAAAATAACCCTGTCCCTGGTGGG
CCACTACGGGTCTAGGCTGCCCATGTAAGGAGGCAAGGCCTGGGGACACCCGAGATGCCTGGTTATAATT
AACCCCAACACCTGCTGCCCCCCCCCCCCCAACACCTGCTGCCTGAGCCTGAGCGGTTACCCCACCCCGG
TGCCTGGGTCTTAGGCTCTGTACACCATGGAGGAGAAGCTCGCTCTAAAAATAACCCTGTCCCTGGTGGG
CCCCTCCCTGGGGACAGCCCCTCCTGGCTAGTCACACCCTGTAGGCTCCTCTATATAACCCAGGGGCACA
GGGGCTGCCCCCGGGTCACGGGGATCCTCTAGACCTCCGAACGGTAAGAGCCTAGCATGTAGAACTGGTT
ACCCTGCAGAAGTTGGTCGTGAGGCACTGGGCAGGTAAGTATCAAGGTTACAAGACAGGTTTAAGGAGAC
CAATAGAAACTGGGCTTGTCGAGACAGAGAAGACTCTTGCGTTTCTGATAGGCACCTATTGGTCTTACTG
ACATCCACTTTGCCTTTCTCTCCACAGGTGTCCAGGCGGCCGCCATGGTGAGCAAGGGCGAGGAGCTGTT
CACCGGGGTGGTGCCCATCCTGGTCGAGCTGGACGGCGACGTAAACGGCCACAAGTTCAGCGTGTCCGGC
GAGGGCGAGGGCGATGCCACCTACGGCAAGCTGACCCTGAAGTTCATCTGCACCACCGGCAAGCTGCCCG
TGCCCTGGCCCACCCTCGTGACCACCCTGACCTACGGCGTGCAGTGCTTCAGCCGCTACCCCGACCACAT
GAAGCAGCACGACTTCTTCAAGTCCGCCATGCCCGAAGGCTACGTCCAGGAGCGCACCATCTTCTTCAAG
GACGACGGCAACTACAAGACCCGCGCCGAGGTGAAGTTCGAGGGCGACACCCTGGTGAACCGCATCGAGC
TGAAGGGCATCGACTTCAAGGAGGACGGCAACATCCTGGGGCACAAGCTGGAGTACAACTACAACAGCCA
CAACGTCTATATCATGGCCGACAAGCAGAAGAACGGCATCAAGGTGAACTTCAAGATCCGCCACAACATC
GAGGACGGCAGCGTGCAGCTCGCCGACCACTACCAGCAGAACACCCCCATCGGCGACGGCCCCGTGCTGC
TGCCCGACAACCACTACCTGAGCACCCAGTCCGCCCTGAGCAAAGACCCCAACGAGAAGCGCGATCACAT
GGTCCTGCTGGAGTTCGTGACCGCCGCCGGGATCACTCTCGGCATGGACGAGCTGTACAAGTAATAAGCT
TGGATCCAATCAACCTCTGGATTACAAAATTTGTGAAAGATTGACTGGTATTCTTAACTATGTTGCTCCT
TTTACGCTATGTGGATACGCTGCTTTAATGCCTTTGTATCATGCTATTGCTTCCCGTATGGCTTTCATTT
TCTCCTCCTTGTATAAATCCTGGTTGCTGTCTCTTTATGAGGAGTTGTGGCCCGTTGTCAGGCAACGTGG
CGTGGTGTGCACTGTGTTTGCTGACGCAACCCCCACTGGTTGGGGCATTGCCACCACCTGTCAGCTCCTT
TCCGGGACTTTCGCTTTCCCCCTCCCTATTGCCACGGCGGAACTCATCGCCGCCTGCCTTGCCCGCTGCT
GGACAGGGGCTCGGCTGTTGGGCACTGACAATTCCGTGGTGTTGTCGGGGAAATCATCGTCCTTTCCTTG
GCTGCTCGCCTGTGTTGCCACCTGGATTCTGCGCGGGACGTCCTTCTGCTACGTCCCTTCGGCCCTCAAT
CCAGCGGACCTTCCTTCCCGCGGCCTGCTGCCGGCTCTGCGGCCTCTTCCGCGTCTTCGAGATCTGCCTC
GACTGTGCCTTCTAGTTGCCAGCCATCTGTTGTTTGCCCCTCCCCCGTGCCTTCCTTGACCCTGGAAGGT
GCCACTCCCACTGTCCTTTCCTAATAAAATGAGGAAATTGCATCGCATTGTCTGAGTAGGTGTCATTCTA
TTCTGGGGGGTGGGGTGGGGCAGGACAGCAAGGGGGAGGATTGGGAAGACAATAGCAGGCATGCTGGGGA
CTCGAGTTAAGGGCGAATTCCCGATAAGGATCTTCCTAGAGCATGGCTACGTAGATAAGTAGCATGGCGG
GTTAATCATTAACTACAAGGAACCCCTAGTGATGGAGTTGGCCACTCCCTCTCTGCGCGCTCGCTCGCTC
ACTGAGGCCGGGCGACCAAAGGTCGCCCGACGCCCGGGCTTTGCCCGGGCGGCCTCAGTGAGCGAGCGAG
CGCGCAGCCTTAATTAACCTAATTCACTGGCCGTCGTTTTACAACGTCGTGACTGGGAAAACCCTGGCGT
TACCCAACTTAATCGCCTTGCAGCACATCCCCCTTTCGCCAGCTGGCGTAATAGCGAAGAGGCCCGCACC
GATCGCCCTTCCCAACAGTTGCGCAGCCTGAATGGCGAATGGG
[124 nt withheld, positions 3054-3177]
C
[91 nt withheld, positions 3179-3269]
A
[49 nt withheld, positions 3271-3319]
CCTTTGACGTTGGAGTCCACGTTCTTT
[37 nt withheld, positions 3347-3383]
ACCCTATCTCGGTCTATTCTTTTGATTTATAAGGGATTTTGCCGATTTCGGCCTATTGGTTAAAAAATGA
GCTGATTTAACAAAAATTTAACGCGAATTTTAACAAAATATTAACGCTTACAATTTAGGTGGCACTTTTC
GGGGAAATGTGCGCGGAACCCCTATTTGTTTATTTTTCTAAATACATTCAAATATGTATCCGCTCATGAG
ACAATAACCCTGATAAATGCTTCAATAATATTGAAAAAGGAAGAGTATGAGTATTCAACATTTCCGTGTC
GCCCTTATTCCCTTTTTTGCGGCATTTTGCCTTCCTGTTTTTGCTCACCCAGAAACGCTGGTGAAAGTAA
AAGATGCTGAAGATCAGTTGGGTGCACGAGTGGGTTACATCGAACTGGATCTCAACAGCGGTAAGATCCT
TGAGAGTTTTCGCCCCGAAGAACGTTTTCCAATGATGAGCACTTTTAAAGTTCTGCTATGTGGCGCGGTA
TTATCCCGTATTGACGCCGGGCAAGAGCAACTCGGTCGCCGCATACACTATTCTCAGAATGACTTGGTTG
AGTACTCACCAGTCACAGAAAAGCATCTTACGGATGGCATGACAGTAAGAGAATTATGCAGTGCTGCCAT
AACCATGAGTGATAACACTGCGGCCAACTTACTTCTGACAACGATCGGAGGACCGAAGGAGCTAACCGCT
TTTTTGCACAACATGGGGGATCATGTAACTCGCCTTGATCGTTGGGAACCGGAGCTGAATGAAGCCATAC
CAAACGACGAGCGTGACACCACGATGCCTGTAGCAATGGCAACAACGTTGCGCAAACTATTAACTGGCGA
ACTACTTACTCTAGCTTCCCGGCAACAATTAATAGACTGGATGGAGGCGGATAAAGTTGCAGGACCACTT
CTGCGCTCGGCCCTTCCGGCTGGCTGGTTTATTGCTGATAAATCTGGAGCCGGTGAGCGTGGGTCTCGCG
GTATCATTGCAGCACTGGGGCCAGATGGTAAGCCCTCCCGTATCGTAGTTATCTACACGACGGGGAGTCA
GGCAACTATGGATGAACGAAATAGACAGATCGCTGAGATAGGTGCCTCACTGATTAAGCATTGGTAACTG
TCAGACCAAGTTTACTCATATATACTTTAGATTGATTTAAAACTTCATTTTTAATTTAAAAGGATCTAGG
TGAAGATCCTTTTTGATAATCTCATGACCAAAATCCCTTAACGTGAGTTTTCGTTCCACTGAGCGTCAGA
CCCCGTAGAAAAGATCAAAGGATCTTCTTGAGATCCTTTTTTTCTGCGCGTAATCTGCTGCTTGCAAACA
AAAAAACCACCGCTACCAGCGGTGGTTTGTTTGCCGGATCAAGAGCTACCAACTCTTTTTCCGAAGGTAA
CTGGCTTCAGCAGAGCGCAGATACCAAATACTGTTCTTCTAGTGTAGCCGTAGTTAGGCCACCACTTCAA
GAACTCTGTAGCACCGCCTACATACCTCGCTCTGCTAATCCTGTTACCAGTGGCTGCTGCCAGTGGCGAT
AAGTCGTGTCTTACCGGGTTGGACTCAAGACGATAGTTACCGGATAAGGCGCAGCGGTCGGGCTGAACGG
GGGGTTCGTGCACACAGCCCAGCTTGGAGCGAACGACCTACACCGAACTGAGATACCTACAGCGTGAGCT
ATGAGAAAGCGCCACGCTTCCCGAAGGGAGAAAGGCGGACAGGTATCCGGTAAGCGGCAGGGTCGGAACA
GGAGAGCGCACGAGGGAGCTTCCAGGGGGAAACGCCTGGTATCTTTATAGTCCTGTCGGGTTTCGCCACC
TCTGACTTGAGCGTCGATTTTTGTGATGCTCGTCAGGGGGGCGGAGCCTATGGAAAAACGCCAGCAACGC
GGCCTTTTTACGGTTCCTGGCCTTTTGCTGGCCTTTTGCTCACATGTTCTTTCCTGCGTTATCCCCTGAT
TCTGTGGATAACCGTATTACCGCCTTTGAGTGAGCTGATACCGCTCGCCGCAGCCGAACGACCGAGCGCA
GCGAGTCAGTGAGCGAGGAAGCGGAAGAGCGCCCAATACGCAAACCGCCTCTCCCCGCGCGTTGGCCGAT
TCATTAATGCAGCTGGCACGACAGGTTTCCCGACTGGAAAGCGGGCAGTGAGCGCAACGCAATTAATGTG
AGTTAGCTCACTCATTAGGCACCCCAGGCTTTACACTTTATGCTTCCGGCTCGTATGTTGTGTGGAATTG
TGAGCGGATAACAATTTCACACAGGAAACAGCTATGACCATGATTACGCCAGATTTAATTAAGG
Features (pLannotate 1.2.2; 15 found; start..end, strand, type, name):
   1015..1147    +  intron         chimeric intron: chimera between introns from human β-globin and immunoglobulin heavy chain genes
   1165..1884    +  CDS            EGFP: the original enhanced GFP (Yang et al., 1996) mammalian codon-optimized
   1898..2439    +  misc_feature   WPRE (fragment): woodchuck hepatitis virus posttranscriptional regulatory element
   2453..2660    +  polyA_signal   bGH poly(A) signal: bovine growth hormone polyadenylation signal
   2748..2878    +  repeat_region  AAV2 ITR (fragment): inverted terminal repeat of adeno-associated virus serotype 2 inverted
   2892..3049    +  CDS            lacZα (fragment): LacZα fragment of β-galactosidase; lacZ fragment
   3054..3482    +  rep_origin     f1 ori (sequence partly withheld): f1 bacteriophage origin of replication; arrow indicates direction of (+) strand synthesis
   3535..3639    +  promoter       AmpR promoter: bla
   3640..4500    +  CDS            AmpR: β-lactamase; bla; confers resistance to ampicillin, carbenicillin, and related antibiotics
   4671..5259    +  rep_origin     ori: high-copy-number ColE1/pMB1/pBR322/pUC origin of replication
   5442..5534    +  CDS            lacI (fragment): lac repressor; lacI; The lac repressor binds to the lac operator to inhibit transcription in E. coli. This inhibition can be relieved by adding lactose or isopropyl-β-D-thiogalactopyranoside (IPTG).
   5547..5568    +  protein_bind   CAP binding site: CAP binding activates transcription in the presence of cAMP. E. coli catabolite activator protein
   5583..5613    +  promoter       lac promoter: promoter for the E. coli lac operon
   5621..5637    +  protein_bind   lac operator: The lac repressor binds to the lac operator to inhibit transcription in E. coli. This inhibition can be relieved by adding lactose or isopropyl-β-D-thiogalactopyranoside (IPTG). lac repressor encoded by lacI
   5687..130     -  repeat_region  AAV2 ITR (fragment) (across the origin): inverted terminal repeat of adeno-associated virus serotype 2 inverted
