>Addgene plasmid #105556 | pENN.AAV.tMCK.PI.eGFP.WPRE.bGH | addgene full sequence | sequence record 202405 | Addgene NGS Result
CCTTAATTAGGCTGCGCGCTCGCTCGCTCACTGAGGCCGCCCGGGCAAAGCCCGGGCGGCCTCAGTGAGC
GAGCGAGCGCGCAGAGAGGGAGTGGCCAACTCCATCACTAGGGGTTCCTTGTAGTTAATGATTAACCCGC
CATGCTACTTATCTACGTAGCCATGCTCTAGGAAGATCGGAATTCGCCCTTAAGCTAGCCACTACGGGTC
TAGGCTGCCCATGTAAGGAGGCAAGGCCTGGGGACACCCGAGATGCCTGGTTATAATTAACCCCAACACC
TGCTGCCCCCCCCCCCCCAACACCTGCTGCCTGAGCCTGAGCGGTTACCCCACCCCGGTGCCTGGGTCTT
AGGCTCTGTACACCATGGAGGAGAAGCTCGCTCTAAAAATAACCCTGTCCCTGGTGGGCCCACTACGGGT
CTAGGCTGCCCATGTAAGGAGGCAAGGCCTGGGGACACCCGAGATGCCTGGTTATAATTAACCCCAACAC
CTGCTGCCCCCCCCCCCCCAACACCTGCTGCCTGAGCCTGAGCGGTTACCCCACCCCGGTGCCTGGGTCT
TAGGCTCTGTACACCATGGAGGAGAAGCTCGCTCTAAAAATAACCCTGTCCCTGGTGGGCCACTACGGGT
CTAGGCTGCCCATGTAAGGAGGCAAGGCCTGGGGACACCCGAGATGCCTGGTTATAATTAACCCCAACAC
CTGCTGCCCCCCCCCCCCCAACACCTGCTGCCTGAGCCTGAGCGGTTACCCCACCCCGGTGCCTGGGTCT
TAGGCTCTGTACACCATGGAGGAGAAGCTCGCTCTAAAAATAACCCTGTCCCTGGTGGGCCCCTCCCTGG
GGACAGCCCCTCCTGGCTAGTCACACCCTGTAGGCTCCTCTATATAACCCAGGGGCACAGGGGCTGCCCC
CGGGTCACGGGGATCCTCTAGACCTCCGAACGGTAAGAGCCTAGCATGTAGAACTGGTTACCCTGCAGAA
GTTGGTCGTGAGGCACTGGGCAGGTAAGTATCAAGGTTACAAGACAGGTTTAAGGAGACCAATAGAAACT
GGGCTTGTCGAGACAGAGAAGACTCTTGCGTTTCTGATAGGCACCTATTGGTCTTACTGACATCCACTTT
GCCTTTCTCTCCACAGGTGTCCAGGCGGCCGCCATGGTGAGCAAGGGCGAGGAGCTGTTCACCGGGGTGG
TGCCCATCCTGGTCGAGCTGGACGGCGACGTAAACGGCCACAAGTTCAGCGTGTCCGGCGAGGGCGAGGG
CGATGCCACCTACGGCAAGCTGACCCTGAAGTTCATCTGCACCACCGGCAAGCTGCCCGTGCCCTGGCCC
ACCCTCGTGACCACCCTGACCTACGGCGTGCAGTGCTTCAGCCGCTACCCCGACCACATGAAGCAGCACG
ACTTCTTCAAGTCCGCCATGCCCGAAGGCTACGTCCAGGAGCGCACCATCTTCTTCAAGGACGACGGCAA
CTACAAGACCCGCGCCGAGGTGAAGTTCGAGGGCGACACCCTGGTGAACCGCATCGAGCTGAAGGGCATC
GACTTCAAGGAGGACGGCAACATCCTGGGGCACAAGCTGGAGTACAACTACAACAGCCACAACGTCTATA
TCATGGCCGACAAGCAGAAGAACGGCATCAAGGTGAACTTCAAGATCCGCCACAACATCGAGGACGGCAG
CGTGCAGCTCGCCGACCACTACCAGCAGAACACCCCCATCGGCGACGGCCCCGTGCTGCTGCCCGACAAC
CACTACCTGAGCACCCAGTCCGCCCTGAGCAAAGACCCCAACGAGAAGCGCGATCACATGGTCCTGCTGG
AGTTCGTGACCGCCGCCGGGATCACTCTCGGCATGGACGAGCTGTACAAGTAATAAGCTTGGATCCAATC
AACCTCTGGATTACAAAATTTGTGAAAGATTGACTGGTATTCTTAACTATGTTGCTCCTTTTACGCTATG
TGGATACGCTGCTTTAATGCCTTTGTATCATGCTATTGCTTCCCGTATGGCTTTCATTTTCTCCTCCTTG
TATAAATCCTGGTTGCTGTCTCTTTATGAGGAGTTGTGGCCCGTTGTCAGGCAACGTGGCGTGGTGTGCA
CTGTGTTTGCTGACGCAACCCCCACTGGTTGGGGCATTGCCACCACCTGTCAGCTCCTTTCCGGGACTTT
CGCTTTCCCCCTCCCTATTGCCACGGCGGAACTCATCGCCGCCTGCCTTGCCCGCTGCTGGACAGGGGCT
CGGCTGTTGGGCACTGACAATTCCGTGGTGTTGTCGGGGAAATCATCGTCCTTTCCTTGGCTGCTCGCCT
GTGTTGCCACCTGGATTCTGCGCGGGACGTCCTTCTGCTACGTCCCTTCGGCCCTCAATCCAGCGGACCT
TCCTTCCCGCGGCCTGCTGCCGGCTCTGCGGCCTCTTCCGCGTCTTCGAGATCTGCCTCGACTGTGCCTT
CTAGTTGCCAGCCATCTGTTGTTTGCCCCTCCCCCGTGCCTTCCTTGACCCTGGAAGGTGCCACTCCCAC
TGTCCTTTCCTAATAAAATGAGGAAATTGCATCGCATTGTCTGAGTAGGTGTCATTCTATTCTGGGGGGT
GGGGTGGGGCAGGACAGCAAGGGGGAGGATTGGGAAGACAATAGCAGGCATGCTGGGGACTCGAGTTAAG
GGCGAATTCCCGATAAGGATCTTCCTAGAGCATGGCTACGTAGATAAGTAGCATGGCGGGTTAATCATTA
ACTACAAGGAACCCCTAGTGATGGAGTTGGCCACTCCCTCTCTGCGCGCTCGCTCGCTCACTGAGGCCGG
GCGACCAAAGGTCGCCCGACGCCCGGGCTTTGCCCGGGCGGCCTCAGTGAGCGAGCGAGCGCGCAGCCTT
AATTAACCTAATTCACTGGCCGTCGTTTTACAACGTCGTGACTGGGAAAACCCTGGCGTTACCCAACTTA
ATCGCCTTGCAGCACATCCCCCTTTCGCCAGCTGGCGTAATAGCGAAGAGGCCCGCACCGATCGCCCTTC
CCAACAGTTGCGCAGCCTGAATGGCGAATGGG
[124 nt withheld, positions 3043-3166]
C
[91 nt withheld, positions 3168-3258]
A
[49 nt withheld, positions 3260-3308]
CCTTTGACGTTGGAGTCCACGTTCTTT
[37 nt withheld, positions 3336-3372]
ACCCTATCTCGGTCTATTCTTTTGATTTATAAGGGATTTTGCCGATTTCGGCCTATTGGTTAAAAAATGA
GCTGATTTAACAAAAATTTAACGCGAATTTTAACAAAATATTAACGCTTACAATTTAGGTGGCACTTTTC
GGGGAAATGTGCGCGGAACCCCTATTTGTTTATTTTTCTAAATACATTCAAATATGTATCCGCTCATGAG
ACAATAACCCTGATAAATGCTTCAATAATATTGAAAAAGGAAGAGTATGAGTATTCAACATTTCCGTGTC
GCCCTTATTCCCTTTTTTGCGGCATTTTGCCTTCCTGTTTTTGCTCACCCAGAAACGCTGGTGAAAGTAA
AAGATGCTGAAGATCAGTTGGGTGCACGAGTGGGTTACATCGAACTGGATCTCAACAGCGGTAAGATCCT
TGAGAGTTTTCGCCCCGAAGAACGTTTTCCAATGATGAGCACTTTTAAAGTTCTGCTATGTGGCGCGGTA
TTATCCCGTATTGACGCCGGGCAAGAGCAACTCGGTCGCCGCATACACTATTCTCAGAATGACTTGGTTG
AGTACTCACCAGTCACAGAAAAGCATCTTACGGATGGCATGACAGTAAGAGAATTATGCAGTGCTGCCAT
AACCATGAGTGATAACACTGCGGCCAACTTACTTCTGACAACGATCGGAGGACCGAAGGAGCTAACCGCT
TTTTTGCACAACATGGGGGATCATGTAACTCGCCTTGATCGTTGGGAACCGGAGCTGAATGAAGCCATAC
CAAACGACGAGCGTGACACCACGATGCCTGTAGCAATGGCAACAACGTTGCGCAAACTATTAACTGGCGA
ACTACTTACTCTAGCTTCCCGGCAACAATTAATAGACTGGATGGAGGCGGATAAAGTTGCAGGACCACTT
CTGCGCTCGGCCCTTCCGGCTGGCTGGTTTATTGCTGATAAATCTGGAGCCGGTGAGCGTGGGTCTCGCG
GTATCATTGCAGCACTGGGGCCAGATGGTAAGCCCTCCCGTATCGTAGTTATCTACACGACGGGGAGTCA
GGCAACTATGGATGAACGAAATAGACAGATCGCTGAGATAGGTGCCTCACTGATTAAGCATTGGTAACTG
TCAGACCAAGTTTACTCATATATACTTTAGATTGATTTAAAACTTCATTTTTAATTTAAAAGGATCTAGG
TGAAGATCCTTTTTGATAATCTCATGACCAAAATCCCTTAACGTGAGTTTTCGTTCCACTGAGCGTCAGA
CCCCGTAGAAAAGATCAAAGGATCTTCTTGAGATCCTTTTTTTCTGCGCGTAATCTGCTGCTTGCAAACA
AAAAAACCACCGCTACCAGCGGTGGTTTGTTTGCCGGATCAAGAGCTACCAACTCTTTTTCCGAAGGTAA
CTGGCTTCAGCAGAGCGCAGATACCAAATACTGTTCTTCTAGTGTAGCCGTAGTTAGGCCACCACTTCAA
GAACTCTGTAGCACCGCCTACATACCTCGCTCTGCTAATCCTGTTACCAGTGGCTGCTGCCAGTGGCGAT
AAGTCGTGTCTTACCGGGTTGGACTCAAGACGATAGTTACCGGATAAGGCGCAGCGGTCGGGCTGAACGG
GGGGTTCGTGCACACAGCCCAGCTTGGAGCGAACGACCTACACCGAACTGAGATACCTACAGCGTGAGCT
ATGAGAAAGCGCCACGCTTCCCGAAGGGAGAAAGGCGGACAGGTATCCGGTAAGCGGCAGGGTCGGAACA
GGAGAGCGCACGAGGGAGCTTCCAGGGGGAAACGCCTGGTATCTTTATAGTCCTGTCGGGTTTCGCCACC
TCTGACTTGAGCGTCGATTTTTGTGATGCTCGTCAGGGGGGCGGAGCCTATGGAAAAACGCCAGCAACGC
GGCCTTTTTACGGTTCCTGGCCTTTTGCTGGCCTTTTGCTCACATGTTCTTTCCTGCGTTATCCCCTGAT
TCTGTGGATAACCGTATTACCGCCTTTGAGTGAGCTGATACCGCTCGCCGCAGCCGAACGACCGAGCGCA
GCGAGTCAGTGAGCGAGGAAGCGGAAGAGCGCCCAATACGCAAACCGCCTCTCCCCGCGCGTTGGCCGAT
TCATTAATGCAGCTGGCACGACAGGTTTCCCGACTGGAAAGCGGGCAGTGAGCGCAACGCAATTAATGTG
AGTTAGCTCACTCATTAGGCACCCCAGGCTTTACACTTTATGCTTCCGGCTCGTATGTTGTGTGGAATTG
TGAGCGGATAACAATTTCACACAGGAAACAGCTATGACCATGATTACGCCAGATTTAATTAAGG
Features (pLannotate 1.2.2; 16 found; start..end, strand, type, name):
     12..39      +  repeat_region  AAV2 ITR (fragment): inverted terminal repeat of adeno-associated virus serotype 2 inverted
     57..119     -  repeat_region  AAV2 ITR (fragment): inverted terminal repeat of adeno-associated virus serotype 2 inverted
   1004..1136    +  intron         chimeric intron: chimera between introns from human β-globin and immunoglobulin heavy chain genes
   1154..1873    +  CDS            EGFP: the original enhanced GFP (Yang et al., 1996) mammalian codon-optimized
   1887..2428    +  misc_feature   WPRE (fragment): woodchuck hepatitis virus posttranscriptional regulatory element
   2442..2649    +  polyA_signal   bGH poly(A) signal: bovine growth hormone polyadenylation signal
   2737..2867    +  repeat_region  AAV2 ITR (fragment): inverted terminal repeat of adeno-associated virus serotype 2 inverted
   2881..3038    +  CDS            lacZα (fragment): LacZα fragment of β-galactosidase; lacZ fragment
   3043..3471    +  rep_origin     f1 ori (sequence partly withheld): f1 bacteriophage origin of replication; arrow indicates direction of (+) strand synthesis
   3524..3628    +  promoter       AmpR promoter: bla
   3629..4489    +  CDS            AmpR: β-lactamase; bla; confers resistance to ampicillin, carbenicillin, and related antibiotics
   4660..5248    +  rep_origin     ori: high-copy-number ColE1/pMB1/pBR322/pUC origin of replication
   5431..5523    +  CDS            lacI (fragment): lac repressor; lacI; The lac repressor binds to the lac operator to inhibit transcription in E. coli. This inhibition can be relieved by adding lactose or isopropyl-β-D-thiogalactopyranoside (IPTG).
   5536..5557    +  protein_bind   CAP binding site: CAP binding activates transcription in the presence of cAMP. E. coli catabolite activator protein
   5572..5602    +  promoter       lac promoter: promoter for the E. coli lac operon
   5610..5626    +  protein_bind   lac operator: The lac repressor binds to the lac operator to inhibit transcription in E. coli. This inhibition can be relieved by adding lactose or isopropyl-β-D-thiogalactopyranoside (IPTG). lac repressor encoded by lacI
