[The description below was written by a language model from this plasmid's Addgene catalogue record and pLannotate feature annotations shown in this document.]
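Description:
pENN.AAV.tMCK.PI.eGFP.WPRE.bGH is an AAV transfer (cis) plasmid on a pAAV backbone, built to express EGFP in mammalian cells from the tMCK promoter, a compact promoter derived from muscle creatine kinase regulatory sequences and generally used to restrict expression to muscle. The expression cassette lies between AAV2 inverted terminal repeats, the only cis elements required for replication and packaging of the recombinant genome when rep, cap and helper functions are provided in trans. The automated annotation does not label the tMCK promoter itself. It presumably occupies the unannotated stretch between the left ITR and the chimeric β-globin/immunoglobulin heavy chain intron (the "PI" in the name), which sits just upstream of the mammalian codon-optimized EGFP coding sequence and promotes splicing-dependent expression. Downstream, a WPRE fragment enhances transcript stability and export, and the bovine growth hormone polyadenylation signal terminates the message.

Outside the ITRs, the plasmid carries a high-copy ColE1/pUC-type origin and a β-lactamase gene with its own promoter for ampicillin selection in E. coli, along with an f1 phage origin and remnants of the lac region (lacZα and lacI fragments, CAP site, lac promoter and operator) inherited from the cloning backbone. The two sequence records, depositor-supplied and sequencing-derived, differ by about eleven nucleotides in length and agree in layout apart from the left ITR. There the sequencing-derived record shows two short fragments rather than one contiguous repeat, in a region that is difficult to sequence and prone to rearrangement. The use of a recombination-deficient growth strain fits this ITR instability. The construct serves as a reporter vector for muscle-directed AAV gene delivery, and the record indicates it is also available as an AAV9 viral preparation.
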