Addgene plasmid #105556: pENN.AAV.tMCK.PI.eGFP.WPRE.bGH
Purpose: AAV expression of EGFP from tMCK promoter
Depositing lab: James M. Wilson. Depositing organization: University of Pennsylvania.
Backbone
  Vector backbone: pAAV
  Vector type: Mammalian Expression, AAV
Growth in bacteria
  Bacterial resistance: Ampicillin, 100 μg/mL
  Growth temperature: 37°C
  Growth strain: NEB Stable
  Copy number: Unknown
Gene/Insert
  Gene/Insert name: EGFP
  Promoter: tMCK
  Cloning method: Unknown
Terms and licenses: Academic/Nonprofit Terms; Industry Terms: Not Available to Industry
Depositor comments: Penn Vector Core number p1845
How to cite: pENN.AAV.tMCK.PI.eGFP.WPRE.bGH was a gift from James M. Wilson (Addgene plasmid # 105556 ; http://n2t.net/addgene:105556 ; RRID:Addgene_105556) For viral preps, please replace (Addgene plasmid # 105556) in the above sentence with: (Addgene viral prep # 105556-AAV9)
